Addgene plasmid #154497: pEPYC0CM0289
Purpose: Phytobricks Level 0 part
Depositing lab: Nicola Patron. Depositing organization: Earlham Institute. Publication: Rational design of minimal synthetic promoters for plants. Cai YM, Kallam K, Tidd H, Gendarini G, Salzman A, Patron NJ. Nucleic Acids Res. 2020 Aug 28. pii: 5897334. doi: 10.1093/nar/gkaa682. PubMed 32856047.
Backbone
  Vector backbone: pUAP1
  Vector type: Synthetic Biology
Growth in bacteria
  Bacterial resistance: Chloramphenicol, 25 μg/mL
  Growth temperature: 37°C
  Growth strain: NEB Stable
  Copy number: High Copy
Gene/Insert
  Gene/Insert name: MMV(ΔbHLH2)
  Species: Synthetic
  Cloning method: Restriction Enzyme; 5′ cloning site BpiI (destroyed during cloning); 3′ cloning site BpiI (destroyed during cloning)
Terms and licenses: Academic/Nonprofit Terms; Industry Terms: Not Available to Industry
Depositor comments: Please visit https://www.biorxiv.org/content/10.1101/2020.05.14.095406v1 for bioRxiv preprint.
How to cite: pEPYC0CM0289 was a gift from Nicola Patron (Addgene plasmid # 154497 ; http://n2t.net/addgene:154497 ; RRID:Addgene_154497)
