[The description below was written by a language model from this plasmid's Addgene catalogue record and pLannotate feature annotations shown in this document.]
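Description:
pEPYC0CM0289 is a small (about 2.5 kb) Phytobrick Level 0 part plasmid built in the pUAP1 universal acceptor backbone, a synthetic-biology vector used to domesticate standard DNA parts for Type IIS (Golden Gate/MoClo-style) assembly. It is propagated in E. coli from a high-copy ColE1/pUC-type origin and selected with chloramphenicol through a cat gene, which spans the numbering origin of the sequence record and is driven by its native cat promoter. Several bacterial transcription terminators are annotated (lambda t0, a his operon terminator and a further putative terminator). In backbones of this kind, such terminators serve to insulate the resistance cassette and the cloning region from read-through transcription.

The payload is a synthetic insert named MMV(ΔbHLH2), cloned through BpiI sites that were destroyed in the process, as expected when a part is captured into a universal acceptor. The automated feature table does not annotate the insert, which presumably lies in the unannotated stretch between the backbone terminators, and the record does not spell out its composition. The name, read alongside the associated work on rational design of minimal synthetic plant promoters, suggests a promoter part derived from Mirabilis mosaic virus in which a predicted bHLH transcription-factor binding site has been removed, but this is an inference rather than a recorded fact. The plasmid carries no plant selection marker, reporter or coding sequence of its own. It is a storage and donor vector from which the part can be released and combined with other Level 0 parts into complete plant transcription units, for example to compare how promoter variants affect expression strength.
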