Features (pLannotate 1.2.2; 6 found; start..end, strand, type, name):
    632..729     -  promoter       cat promoter: promoter of the E. coli cat gene encoding chloramphenicol acetyltransferase
    815..858     -  terminator     bacterial terminator: putative bacterial transcription terminator
   1340..1397    +  terminator     his operon terminator: This putative transcriptin terminator from the E. coli his operon has a 2-bp deletion introduced during synthesis. Its efficiency has not been determined.
   1592..2180    -  rep_origin     ori: high-copy-number ColE1/pMB1/pBR322/pUC origin of replication
   2363..2457    -  terminator     lambda t0 terminator: transcription terminator from phage lambda
   2481..631     -  CDS            cat (across the origin): CAT_ECOLX - Experimental evidence at protein level: Swiss-Prot protein existence level 1. This enzyme is an effector of chloramphenicol resistance in bacteria. From Escherichia coli. This protein is used as a marker in many commonly used cloning vectors, such as pACYC184.
>Addgene plasmid #154497 | pEPYC0CM0289 | depositor full sequence | sequence record 299306 | pEPYC0CM0289 sequence 2506 bps
ACTGTTGTAATTCATTAAGCATTCTGCCGACATGGAAGCCATCACAAACGGCATGATGAACCTGAATCGC
CAGCGGCATCAGCACCTTGTCGCCTTGCGTATAATATTTGCCCATGGTGAAAACGGGGGCGAAGAAGTTG
TCCATATTGGCCACGTTTAAATCAAAACTGGTGAAACTCACCCAGGGATTGGCTGAGACGAAAAACATAT
TCTCAATAAACCCTTTAGGGAAATAGGCCAGGTTTTCACCGTAACACGCCACATCTTGCGAATATATGTG
TAGAAACTGCCGGAAATCGTCGTGGTATTCACTCCAGAGCGATGAAAACGTTTCAGTTTGCTCATGGAAA
ACGGTGTAACAAGGGTGAACACTATCCCATATCACCAGCTCACCGTCTTTCATTGCCATACGAAATTCCG
GATGAGCATTCATCAGGCGGGCAAGAATGTGAATAAAGGCCGGATAAAACTTGTGCTTATTTTTCTTTAC
GGTCTTTAAAAAGGCCGTAATATCCAGCTGAACGGTCTGGTTATAGGTACATTGAGCAACTGACTGAAAT
GCCTCAAAATGTTCTTTACGATGCCATTGGGATATATCAACGGTGGTATATCCAGTGATTTTTTTCTCCA
TTTTAGCTTCCTTAGCTCCTGAAAATCTCGATAACTCAAAAAATACGCCCGGTAGTGATCTTATTTCATT
ATGGTGAAAGTTGGAACCTCTTACGTGCCCGATCAACTCGAGTGCCACCTGACGTCTAAGAAACCATTAT
TATCATGACATTAACCTATAAAAATAGGCGTATCACGAGGCAGAATTTCAGATAAAAAAAATCCTTAGCT
TTCGCTAAGGATGATTTCTGGAATTCGGTCTCAGGAGTGGAAGATTCAGAAAATCTCCATCAACAAATAA
TCCAAGTAAGGATTAATGGATTGATCAACATCCTTACCGCTATGGGTAAGATTGATGAAAAGTCAAAAAC
AAAAATCAATTATGCACACCAGCATGTGTTGATCACCAGCTATTGTGGGACACCAATTTCGTCCACAGAC
ATCAACATCTTATCGTCCTTTGAAGATAAGATAATAATGTTGAAGATAAGAGTGGGAGCCACCACTAAAA
CATTGCTTTGTCAAAAGCTAAAAAAGATGATGCCCGAGAAGCATGTGAAGCCGGTCCCTCCACTAAGAAA
ATTAGTGAAGCATCTTCCAGTGGTCCCTCCACTCACAGCTCAATCAGTGAGCAACAGGACGAAGGAAATG
ACGTAAGCCATGACGTCTAATCCCACAAGAATTTCCTTATATAAGGAACACAAATCAGAAGGTACTCGAG
ACCCTGCAGTCCGGCAAAAAAGGGCAAGGTGTCACCACCCTGCCCTTTTTCTTTAAAACCGAAAAGATTA
CTTCGCGTTATGCAGGCTTCCTCGCTCACTGACTCGCTGCGCTCGGTCGTTCGGCTGCGGCGAGCGGTAT
CAGCTCACTCAAAGGCGGTAATACGGTTATCCACAGAATCAGGGGATAACGCAGGAAAGAACATGTGAGC
AAAAGGCCAGCAAAAGGCCAGGAACCGTAAAAAGGCCGCGTTGCTGGCGTTTTTCCACAGGCTCCGCCCC
CCTGACGAGCATCACAAAAATCGACGCTCAAGTCAGAGGTGGCGAAACCCGACAGGACTATAAAGATACC
AGGCGTTTCCCCCTGGAAGCTCCCTCGTGCGCTCTCCTGTTCCGACCCTGCCGCTTACCGGATACCTGTC
CGCCTTTCTCCCTTCGGGAAGCGTGGCGCTTTCTCATAGCTCACGCTGTAGGTATCTCAGTTCGGTGTAG
GTCGTTCGCTCCAAGCTGGGCTGTGTGCACGAACCCCCCGTTCAGCCCGACCGCTGCGCCTTATCCGGTA
ACTATCGTCTTGAGTCCAACCCGGTAAGACACGACTTATCGCCACTGGCAGCAGCCACTGGTAACAGGAT
TAGCAGAGCGAGGTATGTAGGCGGTGCTACAGAGTTCTTGAAGTGGTGGCCTAACTACGGCTACACTAGA
AGAACAGTATTTGGTATCTGCGCTCTGCTGAAGCCAGTTACCTTCGGAAAAAGAGTTGGTAGCTCTTGAT
CCGGCAAACAAACCACCGCTGGTAGCGGTGGTTTTTTTGTTTGCAAGCAGCAGATTACGCGCAGAAAAAA
AGGATCTCAAGAAGATCCTTTGATCTTTTCTACGGGGTCTGACGCTCAGTGGAACGAAAACTCACGTTAA
GGGATTTTGGTCATGAGATTATCAAAAAGGATCTTCACCTAGATCCTTTTAAATTAAAAATGAAGTTTTA
AATCAATCTAAAGTATATATGAGTAAACTTGGTCTGACAGCTCGAGGCTTGGATTCTCACCAATAAAAAA
CGCCCGGCGGCAACCGAGCGTTCTGAACAAATCCAGATGGAGTTCTGAGGTCATTACTGGATCTATCAAC
AGGAGTCCAAGCGAGCTCGATATCAAATTACGCCCCGCCCTGCCACTCATCGCAGT
